>Addgene plasmid #120644 | Smp_154760-Cd4-bio-His | addgene full sequence | sequence record 234410 | Addgene NGS Result
CATGTTGACATTGATTATTGACTAGTTATTAATAGTAATCAATTACGGGGTCATTAGTTCATAGCCCATA
TATGGAGTTCCGCGTTACATAACTTACGGTAAATGGCCCGCCTGGCTGACCGCCCAACGACCCCCGCCCA
TTGACGTCAATAATGACGTATGTTCCCATAGTAACGCCAATAGGGACTTTCCATTGACGTCAATGGGTGG
AGTATTTACGGTAAACTGCCCACTTGGCAGTACATCAAGTGTATCATATGCCAAGTCCGCCCCCTATTGA
CGTCAATGACGGTAAATGGCCCGCCTGGCATTATGCCCAGTACATGACCTTACGGGACTTTCCTACTTGG
CAGTACATCTACGTATTAGTCATCGCTATTACCATGGTGATGCGGTTTTGGCAGTACACCAATGGGCGTG
GATAGCGGTTTGACTCACGGGGATTTCCAAGTCTCCACCCCATTGACGTCAATGGGAGTTTGTTTTGGCA
CCAAAATCAACGGGACTTTCCAAAATGTCGTAATAACCCCGCCCCGTTGACGCAAATGGGCGGTAGGCGT
GTACGGTGGGAGGTCTATATAAGCAGAGCTCGTTTAGTGAACCGTCAGATCCTCACTCTCTTCCGCATCG
CTGTCTGCGAGGGCCAGCTGTTGGGCTCGCGGTTGAGGACAAACTCTTCGCGGTCTTTCCAGTACTCTTG
GATCGGAAACCCGTCGGCCTCCGAACGGTACTCCGCCACCGAGGGACCTGAGCGAGTCCGCATCGACCGG
ATCGGAAAACCTCTCGAGAAAGGCGTCTAACCAGTCACAGTCGCAAGGTAGGCTGAGCACCGTGGCGGGC
GGCAGCGGGTGGCGGTCGGGGTTGTTTCTGGCGGAGGTGCTGCTGATGATGTAATTAAAGTAGGCGGTCT
TGAGACGGCGGATGGTCGAGGTGAGGTGTGGCAGGCTTGAGATCCAGCTGTTGGGGTGAGTACTCCCTCT
CAAAAGCGGGCATTACTTCTGCGCTAAGATTGTCAGTTTCCAAAAACGAGGAGGATTTGATATTCACCTG
GCCCGATCTGGCCATACACTTGAGTGACAATGACATCCACTTTGCCTTTCTCTCCACAGGTGTCCACTCC
CAGGTCCAAGTTTGCCACCATGGAGTTTCAGACCCAGGTACTCATGTCCCTGCTGCTCTGCATGTCTGGT
GCGGCCGCCCAGCTGAACCCCTACTTCCAGTTCATCCCCCAGAACGACAACCTGCACACCAAGATCTACG
ACTACAGCGAGGGCTTCGACGAGGACAGCTTCACCTACGAGCTGCAGTACCCCATCCCCATCTACGAGAC
ACTGATCAAGAAGATCACCATCCGGAAGAACGGACTGCTGGCCCTGGACAGCATCAGCGGCGACAATCTG
CCCAGCGCCTACCCCGTGAACACATCCATCACCAACCAGCGGCTGCAGGACTTCGACGGCAGATACCTGA
GCATCTTCAGCAGCGTGAACGACGGCAAGAGCGGCCGGATCAGAGTGACCGAGATCGACCTGCTGAGCCC
CAGCAAGCTGCCCTGCGTGGAACGGATGCAGATCGACAGACTGATCAAGTTCATCCACCTGAGCTACATC
GAGGAAGCCGAGCTGAAGGCCCAGTACATCGTGCACATCCTGTGGGAGAACATGACCAACGCCTACCTGA
TCAACCAGAAGGCCAACACCTACGGCATGACCATCATCAGCAACGGCATCCGGTCCTACGCCTTCATGCA
GTACATCCAGGTGGAATGGAACGAGAACGACGTGGCCGAGAACCTGGCCCTGCCCCCCGAGAGCGGCATC
TTCATGAGGCCTCTCGGCGGCTACCAGCTGCCCAGATCCAGCCAGGCCGTGGAACCCAACATCTGGCTGA
CCGAGACAAATATCGCCCTGCACGGCGAGTGGCTGGTGCCCCTGTACAAGAGCGAGAATATCGCCACCAT
CAACGTGAAGAACCTGAGCGCCGTGGCCAGCGAGTTCGTGGCTAGCCTGGCCAGCATCTGCAAGGGCAGC
CTGCACAGCCTGAAGTCCAACAACGAGACACCCAGCGACACCGTGGTCATCAAGAACGTGAACACCGAGA
ACACCAGCGAGGAACCTATCGCCCGGACCCACAGCTTCAAGCGGGCCCTGGAAAATCTGGAAAACTACGA
CCTGAACGTGTCCACCAACGACTACTCCAACGGCATCACCGAGAACGTGCCCAAGGCCGCCTGGAACATC
CTGCGGGACGAGGCCGAGATCTCCGGCGACGACCCCTTCAACCAGAACGAAGTGAATATCCTGCCCGAGA
ACGAGACAGGCAACAGCTTCTACCACGAGAGCAACAAGTTCGTGGTGGACAACAAAGAGCACACCTACAC
CGACACCATCACCGCCCAGACCTACTACCCCCTGGGCAGATACGACGGCGACGAGGAACGGCAGGAAATC
CACGAGCCCCTGATCGTGCCCGTGACCATCCACCCCCTGAGCGACGACGACGATGACGAGGTGCTGATCG
GCAACAACGGCGAGTACAAGAGCATGAACGAGACATTCAGCAACGACCTGGTCAAGTGCGACGCCGTGTC
CGAGTGCAACAGCCACAACACCGAGTGCTACCGGGTGGACAACGCCGCCTGCTGTATCTGCAGCGACGGC
TTCTTCGGAGCCGGCAACGCCAAGTGTTGGAGCGAAGTGAACGACCACAAGTTCAGCTTCAGCGGCAGCC
TGACCGCCAGATTCGGCAGCGAGCACAGCAGCAGCCCCCTGCACATCTACCTGGACATCCAGCACGGCAG
CCTGCGGCGGAGCAGCTCTGGAATCAGAGGCGGCCAGACCAACGACCGGATCTACAGCACCATCCGGCTG
ATCACCCCCGTGTTCCACATCCTGAACAGCATGATCAGCAGCCCCTGCGAGAACATCCCCAAGCGCGAGC
GGGTGTACAACCTGTTCACCCTGGGCAACGGCCTGCAGCGGCCCTTCAAGGTGCTGTTCCAGTTCGACAT
CGAGAGAGTGGGCAAGTTCACAATCCAGGCCATCCTGGAACTGCGGGACTTCACCACCGGCGCCTACGCC
AGCGGCGTGATCGAGCTGGAAGCCTTCAGCACCGAGAATCTGAACCTGCTGGACCGGTCTTACATCGAGG
CCTACAGCGCCAGCGACAAGCCCGACAAGACCTACTATGCCAACTACAAGATCGACGACCACGGCCGGAT
CGTGTTCCCCGAGCAGACCGTGAAGTTCATCGTGGAACACCGGGACAGCAACGAGATCAGCAACTTCCCC
GAAGAGATCAATGTGCATTGGAGCGCTGTGGCCGAGAGCGAGAGCTGCCTGCTGAAACAGGTGTCCAGCA
TCCCCAAGAATGAGTGGTACTACATCAGACTGAAGGACCGGGGCTACTGCAGCGAGGACTGTAGCGCCCC
TGACGGCAGCTGCAACCTGTTCTGCGTGGACGAGCCTCTGCTGCTGGCCACCGAGCCCAGCCCTTGCGAC
TGCGTGACCTGCGACCGGCACGGCGAAGTGTGCAGACCCGAGGGCGCCAGCTACAGATGCGAGTGCGGCC
AGGGCCTGAAGCTGATGCCTGACAATACCTGCCAGGCCACAAGCCTGGTGGACGTGGCCAACTACCTGGG
CGTGCAGTGCGGCTCCGTGAACTGCCACACCCACGCTCGGTGCATCGACCCCAACCAGGCCTTCTGCCAG
TGCCTGCCCGGCTACAGAGGCGATGGCGTGTCCCACTGCGAGAACGACCCCTGCAGCAAGTGCCGGCGGA
ACGAGATCTGCGAGAATGGCATCTGTATCGCCTCCGGCGTGGACCTGTGCGAGGGGGTCCAGTGTGGCGA
GCAGGCCTTTTGTCAGGACGGCGCCTGCGTGTGCACCCCCGGCTATACAGGCGACCCCGTCGTGAAGTGC
TACGAGGAAAGGGACCCATGCGCCAACGTGCGGTGCCACCCCTACGCCAAGTGCCGGAACGGCAACTGCG
AGTGCCCCCCTGACTACGATGGCGACGGCTACCAAGTGTGCAAGCCCCGGAACTACGACCCTTGCAGCCA
TGTGCAGTGTCACTACGACGCCACCTGTTACAACGGCGTGTGTACCTGCAGAAACGGCTACATCGGCGAT
GGATACAGAGAGTGCCGGCCCAGAGAAACCGACCTGTGCCACCACATCCAGTGTCACCCTTACGCCCAGT
GCAAGAATGGCCAGTGCCATTGCATCGAGGGCTATATCGGGGATGGCTACTACGACTGCCACGTGCGGGA
TCCTTGCACCGGCGTGAAGTGCCATCACTACGGCGAGTGCATCTCTGGCAGATGCCACTGCCTGAGAGGC
TATGAGGGGGATGGCTACTATGATTGCCGGGAAACCGTGTCCGACCCCTGTAGCAGCGTCCGCTGTCACC
CCAACGGCTACTGCAAGAACGGCCGGTGTCTGTGTCTGAACGGCTATGAAGGGGACGGGTACTACGAGTG
CAGACCCTTCTACAACGATCCCTGCGTGGGAGTGCAGTGCCACAGCAAGGCCGAGTGTCGGAATGGCTAC
TGCCGGTGCCTGAATGGATACGAAGGGGACGGCTTCCACTACTGCTACGCCATGCAGGATGACCCCTGCT
CCAGCATGAGATGCCACATCAATGCCAAGTGCTTCGATGGCGAGTGCAGATGCCTGGATGGCTACCAGGG
CGACGGAAAGCACTACTGCGACCCCATCCCTCAGGACCAGTGCCAGAACATCCGGTGCCACGAGTTCGCC
AACTGCCAGAACGGAAGATGCCAGTGCAACGCCGGATATGAGGGGGACGGATATTGGGAGTGCAAGAGCA
TCAAGAGCGACCTGTGCAAATACGTGCGCTGCCACGAGAACGCCAAATGCAACGAGTACGGCAAGTGCCA
GTGTCTGGACGGATACTCCGGGGATGGATATTACGAGTGCCAGAAGTCCAGCCAGGAACTGTGCGCTGGC
GTCCAGTGCCATAGATTCGGCCAGTGTTACGAGAACCGGTGCTACTGCTCCCACGGCTACGTGGGGGATG
GCGTGAACTTCTGCGACGCCAGGGCCAACGACCCATGCGACGGCGTCAGATGCGCCGCCAATGGACGGTG
CCAGGACGGCAGATGCGTGTGCGATCCCGGATATACCGGGGACGGGTACAATGAGTGTCGCGAGGCCGAG
GGCGTGAACCTGTGTGGCAACGTCCAGTGTCATCAGTACGCCACATGCGACCGGGGCCAGTGCAGATGTG
TGACCGGCTATGACGGGGATGGGTATAGCGACTGCAGGCCCGTGACCGAGGACAAGTGCAGCAGAGTGCG
GTGTCATCCCGATGCCCAGTGCACCGACGGCTACTGTTTCTGCCCCAGCGGCTTTGAGGGCGACGGCTAT
TATGAATGCAAGCGGATCACCCAGGACAGATGTGCCAATGTCCGGTGTCACGAGAATGCTAAGTGCGACG
ACGGATACTGCAGATGCAAAGAGGACTTCGAGGGGGACGGTTACTCTGAGTGCAGGCGGAAGTCCGAGGA
CCCTTGCGCCCGGATCAGATGCCATCCACAGGCCCAGTGCGAGTACGGCTTCTGCCGGTGTAAAAACGGG
TACAAGGGGGATGGTTATTGGAACTGCCAGCCCATCCAGTCCGACCTGTGTCGGGCCGAGCAGTGCCACC
AGTTTGCCAGATGCGTGGAAGGCAGATGTCGGTGCCTCGACGGTTACGAAGGCGACGGTTATCAGATGTG
CAACATCATCCCTGGCGCCACCAGCGCCGACTGCGGCAACTGCAATGGCATCCCCTTCAAAGAACTGGCC
CAGTGTGTGGGCGGCAGATGTATCTGCGCCAGAGGCTTCATCGAGGTGCAGCCCGGCGTGTGCATGGAAT
GCGTGCAGGACAACTGCCACCAGGACGCCGTGTGCAGGCCCGACGAGAGATTCAACGGCGCCTACAGCTG
TCACTGCAAGGCCGGCTTCACCGGGGATGGGGTGTCCGTGTGCAAGCCTGAGAGCGTGGGCAGAGAGGAC
GCCACCAGCAGCCACACCATCGACCCTACCTGCGGAGGCGGCTGCCGGACCAGAAACGCTGAGTGCGACC
GGTACACCGGAACATGCAAGTGCCGCAGCGGTTATGACGGCGACGGCGAGCGGGGCTGCTACTGGAACTG
CAAGCTCTGCCACAGCTCCGCCATCTGCGACCGCGAGAACGAGCGGTGCATCTGCCCAAGCGGGTATAGG
GGCGACGGCCAGACCTTCTGCGAGCGGATCCCTGTGCGGCAGGACTCCATCAAAGTGCTGATCATGGGCG
AGGGCGAAGTGATGCACATCACCGACATCAGCCACCCCCTGGAACTGAGATGCTTCGTGACCGGCAGCGA
CCAGAGCTACAGCGGCCAGTGGATCAAGCCCCACAGCGCCCAGGAACCCATCGTCACCAAGACCCGGCAG
CAGGACGGCTACGAGATCTCCCTGCTGATCAATCAGCCTACCATCACCGACTCCGGAAGATACGAGTGTA
GGGCCGGCAACGTGGCCGCCTTCATCGACGTGAACGTGGAAGAGAGCGCCATCCCTTTCACCGTGCTGCT
GACCAGCGACGACGGCATCCTGATGACCCAGAGCACAGACAGCAATGTGACCAAGGCCACCCTGTGGAAT
ATCGCCGAGAACAACAAATACGGCCGGGTGTCCATGGTCGGAGACTGCAACTCCCAGCGGATCATCTACA
CCTCCGACTACGGCCACACAATCAGATGGGGCAACAGCAACTCCGGCCAGAACAAGCTGGTCACCAAAGA
GATCTACACCAGCCAGTTCAACCGGTTCAGAAACCTGGCCGTGGACTCCCTGAGCGGCAACGTGTTCGCC
TGGGAGGAAGCCTTCGGCAAGATCATGGTGTTCAACCCCAACAAGCCCAACATCCACTACACCCTGGAAA
GCCTGCACTCCCTGACCAGCAGCGAGCAGCAGAACTTCGCCGGACTCGCCCTGCACTCCACCCTGGGCCT
GATGTATTGGGCCATCTACACCGATGGCTGGCGGCCCAACGGCACCATTCAGGTGGCCAGCATGTCCGGC
GAGAATGAGGAACAGCTCCTGCAGCTGACCGGCGAGCCCCTGGCCATCAGCATCAGCCCCGCCACCCCCG
TGAATGGCAACAGCGCCGGCAAGCTGTGTTGGATGCAGCGGAGCTCCAAGGGCATGTTCGGCCTGGTCAC
CGAGCTGCACTGCGCCAGACTGGGCCAGACCGGCAGAGAGATCCTGACCAACGAGAAGATCAGAGAGTTC
AGCCCCTCCGAGGAACCCAGCTTCGGCATGACCCAGTACAAGGGCACCCTGCTGTGGACCGACGCCACCA
AGACCGTGTACTACAGCATCAACCCCGATCGGAGAATCAGAGTCAGATACGTGTGCTGCAGCAACCGGTT
CCAGGCCCTGAGCGTGCTGGGCGATTGTCCCCAGGCCAGCACCAACCCCTGCACCTACAGCAATGGCCGG
TGCCGGTACATCTGCCTGCCTAACGACGGCGGCAGATCCCGGACCTGCGTGTGTCCCGACAACGAGCCCG
GCTGCCACAAAGAGATGGGCGCGCCGTCGACCTCCATCACGGCCTATAAGAGTGAGGGGGAGTCAGCGGA
GTTCTCCTTCCCACTCAACCTTGGAGAGGAAAGCCTGCAGGGAGAGTTGAGATGGAAGGCAGAGAAGGCT
CCTTCTTCCCAGTCCTGGATCACCTTCTCCCTAAAGAACCAAAAGGTGTCTGTGCAGAAGTCTACTAGCA
ACCCCAAGTTCCAGCTGTCCGAAACGCTCCCACTCACCCTTCAGATACCCCAGGTCTCCCTTCAGTTTGC
TGGTTCTGGCAACCTGACCCTGACTCTGGACAGAGGGATACTGTATCAGGAAGTGAACCTGGTGGTGATG
AAAGTGACTCAGCCCGACAGCAACACTTTGACCTGTGAGGTGATGGGACCCACCTCACCCAAGATGAGAC
TGATCTTGAAGCAGGAGAATCAGGAGGCCAGGGTCTCCAGGCAGGAGAAAGTGATTCAAGTGCAGGCCCC
TGAAGCAGGGGTGTGGCAATGTCTACTGAGTGAAGGTGAAGAGGTCAAGATGGACTCCAAGATCCAGGTT
TTATCCAAAGGGTTGAATTCCGGCAGCCTGCACCACATCCTGGACGCCCAGAAGATGCTGTGGAACCACA
GGGACAGGAACCTGCCTCCTCTGGCCCCTCTGGGCCCCCACCACCATCACCACCATTGAGTCTAGACACG
TGATTAATTAAGGATCCCCCGACCTCGACCTCTGGCTAATAAAGGAAATTTATTTTCATTGCAATAGTGT
GTTGGAATTTTTTGTGTCTCTCACTCGGAAGGACATATGGGAGGGCAAATCATTTGGTCGAGATCCCTCG
GAGATCTCTAGCTAGAGGATCGATCCCCGCCCCGGACGAACTAAACCTGACTACGACATCTCTGCCCCTT
CTTCGCGGGGCAGTGCATGTAATCCCTTCAGTTGGTTGGTACAACTTGCCAACTGGGCCCTGTTCCACAT
GTGACACGGGGGGGGACCAAACACAAAGGGGTTCTCTGACTGTAGTTGACATCCTTATAAATGGATGTGC
ACATTTGCCAACACTGAGTGGCTTTCATCCTGGAGCAGACTTTGCAGTCTGTGGACTGCAACACAACATT
GCCTTTATGTGTAACTCTTGGCTGAAGCTCTTACACCAATGCTGGGGGACATGTACCTCCCAGGGGCCCA
GGAAGACTACGGGAGGCTACACCAACGTCAATCAGAGGGGCCTGTGTAGCTACCGATAAGCGGACCCTCA
AGAGGGCATTAGCAATAGTGTTTATAAGGCCCCCTTGTTAACCCTAAACGGGTAGCATATGCTTCCCGGG
TAGTAGTATATACTATCCAGACTAACCCTAATTCAATAGCATATGTTACCCAACGGGAAGCATATGCTAT
CGAATTAGGGTTAGTAAAAGGGTCCTAAGGAACAGCGATATCTCCCACCCCATGAGCTGTCACGGTTTTA
TTTACATGGGGTCAGGATTCCACGAGGGTAGTGAACCATTTTAGTCACAAGGGCAGTGGCTGAAGATCAA
GGAGCGGGCAGTGAACTCTCCTGAATCTTCGCCTGCTTCTTCATTCTCCTTCGTTTAGCTAATAGAATAA
CTGCTGAGTTGTGAACAGTAAGGTGTATGTGAGGTGCTCGAAAACAAGGTTTCAGGTGACGCCCCCAGAA
TAAAATTTGGACGGGGGGTTCAGTGGTGGCATTGTGCTATGACACCAATATAACCCTCACAAACCCCTTG
GGCAATAAATACTAGTGTAGGAATGAAACATTCTGAATATCTTTAACAATAGAAATCCATGGGGTGGGGA
CAAGCCGTAAAGACTGGATGTCCATCTCACACGAATTTATGGCTATGGGCAACACATAATCCTAGTGCAA
TATGATACTGGGGTTATTAAGATGTGTCCCAGGCAGGGACCAAGACAGGTGAACCATGTTGTTACACTCT
ATTTGTAACAAGGGGAAAGAGAGTGGACGCCGACAGCAGCGGACTCCACTGGTTGTCTCTAACACCCCCG
AAAATTAAACGGGGCTCCACGCCAATGGGGCCCATAAACAAAGACAAGTGGCCACTCTTTTTTTTGAAAT
TGTGGAGTGGGGGCACGCGTCAGCCCCCACACGCCGCCCTGCGGTTTTGGACTGTAAAATAAGGGTGTAA
TAACTTGGCTGATTGTAACCCCGCTAACCACTGCGGTCAAACCACTTGCCCACAAAACCACTAATGGCAC
CCCGGGGAATACCTGCATAAGTAGGTGGGCGGGCCAAGATAGGGGCGCGATTGCTGCGATCTGGAGGACA
AATTACACACACTTGCGCCTGAGCGCCAAGCACAGGGTTGTTGGTCCTCATATTCACGAGGTCGCTGAGA
GCACGGTGGGCTAATGTTGCCATGGGTAGCATATACTACCCAAATATCTGGATAGCATATGCTATCCTAA
TCTATATCTGGGTAGCATAGGCTATCCTAATCTATATCTGGGTAGCATATGCTATCCTAATCTATATCTG
GGTAGTATATGCTATCCTAATTTATATCTGGGTAGCATAGGCTATCCTAATCTATATCTGGGTAGCATAT
GCTATCCTAATCTATATCTGGGTAGTATATGCTATCCTAATCTGTATCCGGGTAGCATATGCTATCCTAA
TAGAGATTAGGGTAGTATATGCTATCCTAATTTATATCTGGGTAGCATATACTACCCAAATATCTGGATA
GCATATGCTATCCTAATCTATATCTGGGTAGCATATGCTATCCTAATCTATATCTGGGTAGCATAGGCTA
TCCTAATCTATATCTGGGTAGCATATGCTATCCTAATCTATATCTGGGTAGTATATGCTATCCTAATTTA
TATCTGGGTAGCATAGGCTATCCTAATCTATATCTGGGTAGCATATGCTATCCTAATCTATATCTGGGTA
GTATATGCTATCCTAATCTGTATCCGGGTAGCATATGCTATCCTCATGATAAGCTGTCAAACATGAGAAT
TTTCTTGAAGACGAAAGGGCCTCGTGATACGCCTATTTTTATAGGTTAATGTCATGATAATAATGGTTTC
TTAGACGTCAGGTGGCACTTTTCGGGGAAATGTGCGCGGAACCCCTATTTGTTTATTTTTCTAAATACAT
TCAAATATGTATCCGCTCATGAGACAATAACCCTGATAAATGCTTCAATAATATTGAAAAAGGAAGAGTA
TGAGTATTCAACATTTCCGTGTCGCCCTTATTCCCTTTTTTGCGGCATTTTGCCTTCCTGTTTTTGCTCA
CCCAGAAACGCTGGTGAAAGTAAAAGATGCTGAAGATCAGTTGGGTGCACGAGTGGGTTACATCGAACTG
GATCTCAACAGCGGTAAGATCCTTGAGAGTTTTCGCCCCGAAGAACGTTTTCCAATGATGAGCACTTTTA
AAGTTCTGCTATGTGGCGCGGTATTATCCCGTGTTGACGCCGGGCAAGAGCAACTCGGTCGCCGCATACA
CTATTCTCAGAATGACTTGGTTGAGTACTCACCAGTCACAGAAAAGCATCTTACGGATGGCATGACAGTA
AGAGAATTATGCAGTGCTGCCATAACCATGAGTGATAACACTGCGGCCAACTTACTTCTGACAACGATCG
GAGGACCGAAGGAGCTAACCGCTTTTTTGCACAACATGGGGGATCATGTAACTCGCCTTGATCGTTGGGA
ACCGGAGCTGAATGAAGCCATACCAAACGACGAGCGTGACACCACGATGCCTGCAGCAATGGCAACAACG
TTGCGCAAACTATTAACTGGCGAACTACTTACTCTAGCTTCCCGGCAACAATTAATAGACTGGATGGAGG
CGGATAAAGTTGCAGGACCACTTCTGCGCTCGGCCCTTCCGGCTGGCTGGTTTATTGCTGATAAATCTGG
AGCCGGTGAGCGTGGGTCTCGCGGTATCATTGCAGCACTGGGGCCAGATGGTAAGCCCTCCCGTATCGTA
GTTATCTACACGACGGGGAGTCAGGCAACTATGGATGAACGAAATAGACAGATCGCTGAGATAGGTGCCT
CACTGATTAAGCATTGGTAACTGTCAGACCAAGTTTACTCATATATACTTTAGATTGATTTAAAACTTCA
TTTTTAATTTAAAAGGATCTAGGTGAAGATCCTTTTTGATAATCTCATGACCAAAATCCCTTAACGTGAG
TTTTCGTTCCACTGAGCGTCAGACCCCGTAGAAAAGATCAAAGGATCTTCTTGAGATCCTTTTTTTCTGC
GCGTAATCTGCTGCTTGCAAACAAAAAAACCACCGCTACCAGCGGTGGTTTGTTTGCCGGATCAAGAGCT
ACCAACTCTTTTTCCGAAGGTAACTGGCTTCAGCAGAGCGCAGATACCAAATACTGTTCTTCTAGTGTAG
CCGTAGTTAGGCCACCACTTCAAGAACTCTGTAGCACCGCCTACATACCTCGCTCTGCTAATCCTGTTAC
CAGTGGCTGCTGCCAGTGGCGATAAGTCGTGTCTTACCGGGTTGGACTCAAGACGATAGTTACCGGATAA
GGCGCAGCGGTCGGGCTGAACGGGGGGTTCGTGCACACAGCCCAGCTTGGAGCGAACGACCTACACCGAA
CTGAGATACCTACAGCGTGAGCTATGAGAAAGCGCCACGCTTCCCGAAGGGAGAAAGGCGGACAGGTATC
CGGTAAGCGGCAGGGTCGGAACAGGAGAGCGCACGAGGGAGCTTCCAGGGGGAAACGCCTGGTATCTTTA
TAGTCCTGTCGGGTTTCGCCACCTCTGACTTGAGCGTCGATTTTTGTGATGCTCGTCAGGGGGGCGGAGC
CTATGGAAAAACGCCAGCAACGCGGCCTTTTTACGGTTCCTGGCCTTTTGCTGGCCTTTTGCTCACATGT
TCTTTCCTGCGTTATCCCCTGATTCTGTGGATAACCGTATTACCGCCTTTGAGTGAGCTGATACCGCTCG
CCGCAGCCGAACGACCGAGCGCAGCGAGTCAGTGAGCGAGGAAGCGGAAGAGCGCCCAATACGCAAACCG
CCTCTCCCCGCGCGTTGGCCGATTCATTAATGCAGCTGGCACGACAGGTTTCCCGACTGGAAAGCGGGCA
GTGAGCGCAACGCAATTAATGTGAGTTAGCTCACTCATTAGGCACCCCAGGCTTTACACTTTATGCTTCC
GGCTCGTATGTTGTGTGGAATTGTGAGCGGATAACAATTTCACACAGGAAACAGCTATGACCATGATTAC
GCCAAGCTCTAGCTAGAGGTCGACCAATTCTCATGTTTGACAGCTTATCATCGCAGATCCGGGCAACGTT
GTTGCCATTGCTGCAGGCGCAGAACTGGTAGGTATGGAAGATCTATACATTGAATCAATATTGGCAATTA
GCCATATTAGTCATTGGTTATATAGCATAAATCAATATTGGCTATTGGCCATTGCATACGTTGTATCTAT
ATCATAATATGTACATTTATATTGGCTCATGTCCAATATGACCGC
Features (pLannotate 1.2.2; 17 found; start..end, strand, type, name):
      7..386     +  enhancer       CMV enhancer: human cytomegalovirus immediate early enhancer
    388..587     +  promoter       CMV promoter: human cytomegalovirus (CMV) immediate early promoter
    655..693     +  misc_feature   Ad SA (fragment): adenovirus major late transcript splice acceptor (Friedrich and Soriano, 1991)
    726..935     -  CDS            PTP (fragment): TERM_ADE02 - Experimental evidence at protein level: Swiss-Prot protein existence level 1. Protein covalently bound to the viral DNA that acts as a primer for viral genomic replication by DNA strand displacement. Assembles on the viral origin of replication in an initiation complex with viral polymerase, DBP, host NFIA and host POU2F1/OCT1. During initiation, the polymerase covalently couples the first dCTP with Ser- 580 of pTP. The terminal protein stimulates the template activity over 20 fold compared to protein-free templates. Neo-synthesized viral genomes are linked to two preterminal prot
    966..1055    +  intron         chimeric intron (fragment): chimera between introns from adenovirus and immunoglobulin heavy chain genes
   1074..1120    +  CDS            IgH signal sequence (fragment): signal sequence from the mouse immunoglobulin heavy chain variable region
   7575..8138    +  CDS            Cd4 (fragment): CD4_RAT - Experimental evidence at protein level: Swiss-Prot protein existence level 1. Integral membrane glycoprotein that plays an essential role in the immune response and serves multiple functions in responses against both external and internal offenses. In T-cells, functions primarily as a coreceptor for MHC class II molecule:peptide complex. The antigens presented by class II peptides are derived from extracellular proteins while class I peptides are derived from cytosolic proteins. Interacts simultaneously with the T-cell receptor (TCR) and the MHC class II presented by antigen presenti
   8298..8353    +  polyA_signal   β-globin poly(A) signal: rabbit β-globin polyadenylation signal (Gil and Proudfoot, 1987)
   8867..10548   -  rep_origin     oriP (fragment): Epstein-Barr virus oriP replication origin (Yates et al., 2000)
  10675..10779   +  promoter       AmpR promoter: bla
  10780..11640   +  CDS            AmpR: β-lactamase; bla; confers resistance to ampicillin, carbenicillin, and related antibiotics
  11811..12399   +  rep_origin     ori: high-copy-number ColE1/pMB1/pBR322/pUC origin of replication
  12582..12674   +  CDS            lacI (fragment): lac repressor; lacI; The lac repressor binds to the lac operator to inhibit transcription in E. coli. This inhibition can be relieved by adding lactose or isopropyl-β-D-thiogalactopyranoside (IPTG).
  12687..12708   +  protein_bind   CAP binding site: CAP binding activates transcription in the presence of cAMP. E. coli catabolite activator protein
  12723..12753   +  promoter       lac promoter: promoter for the E. coli lac operon
  12757..12779   +  protein_bind   lac operator (fragment): The lac repressor binds to the lac operator to inhibit transcription in E. coli. This inhibition can be relieved by adding lactose or isopropyl-β-D-thiogalactopyranoside (IPTG). lac repressor encoded by lacI
  12873..12898   -  CDS            bla(M) (fragment): β-lactamase lacking the signal sequence; bla(M); allows cytosolic expression of β-lactamase
