[The description below was written by a language model from this plasmid's Addgene catalogue record and pLannotate feature annotations shown in this document.]
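Description:
Smp_154760-Cd4-bio-His is a mammalian expression plasmid built on the pTT3 backbone for producing a recombinant, secreted form of the Schistosoma mansoni protein Smp_154760. It is propagated in E. coli as a high-copy plasmid through a ColE1/pUC-type origin and selected with ampicillin via the β-lactamase gene. The backbone also carries an Epstein-Barr virus oriP fragment, an element that permits episomal maintenance in cells supplying EBNA1, which generally boosts yields in transient transfection. Short lac-region remnants (lacI fragment, CAP site, lac promoter and operator) are annotated but appear to be backbone leftovers.

Expression is driven by the human CMV immediate early enhancer and promoter, followed by adenovirus-derived leader and splice sequences and a chimeric intron fragment that support efficient mRNA processing. A mouse immunoglobulin heavy chain signal sequence fragment sits just upstream of the insert position, consistent with routing of the product into the secretory pathway. The roughly 6.4 kb Smp_154760 insert, cloned between retained NotI and AscI sites, is not itself annotated in the feature table but corresponds to the large gap between the signal sequence and the tag. Downstream, the backbone contributes a C-terminal tag of rat Cd4 domains 3 and 4, a biotinylation sequence and a six-histidine stretch; only the Cd4 portion is detected by annotation. A rabbit β-globin polyadenylation signal terminates the transcript. In such tags, the histidines allow metal-affinity purification, the biotin site allows capture on streptavidin, and Cd4 is a common detection handle. The plasmid belongs to a library of S. mansoni cell-surface and secreted proteins used to find early serological markers of infection.
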