Addgene plasmid #120644: Smp_154760-Cd4-bio-His
Purpose: Expression of recombinant S. mansoni protein
Depositing lab: Gavin Wright. Depositing organization: Wellcome Sanger Institute. Publication: A library of cell-surface and secreted proteins from Schistosoma mansoni identifies early serological markers of infection. Cécile Crosnier, Anna V. Protasio, Gabriel Rinaldi, Shona Wilson, Matthew Berriman, Gavin J. Wright. bioRXiv 10.1101/593616.
Backbone
  Vector backbone: pTT3
  Backbone manufacturer: Yves Durocher, NRC
  Backbone size w/o insert (bp): 6686
  Vector type: Mammalian Expression
Growth in bacteria
  Bacterial resistance: Ampicillin, 100 μg/mL
  Growth temperature: 37°C
  Growth strain: DH5alpha
  Copy number: High Copy
Gene/Insert
  Gene/Insert name: Smp_154760
  Species: Schistosoma mansoni
  Insert size (bp): 6379
  Entrez Gene: Smp_154760 (a.k.a. Smp_154760)
  Promoter: CMV
  Tag / fusion protein: ratCd4(d3+4)-bio-6His (C terminal on backbone)
  Cloning method: Restriction Enzyme; 5′ cloning site NotI (not destroyed); 3′ cloning site AscI (not destroyed)
Terms and licenses: Academic/Nonprofit Terms; Industry Terms: Not Available to Industry
How to cite: Smp_154760-Cd4-bio-His was a gift from Gavin Wright (Addgene plasmid # 120644 ; http://n2t.net/addgene:120644 ; RRID:Addgene_120644)
